>Addgene plasmid #160068 | CBSH3+ shRNA-2 | addgene full sequence | sequence record 314975 | Addgene NGS Result
AAATTGTAAGCGTTAATATTTTGTTAAAATTCGCGTTAAATTTTTGTTAAATCAGCTCATTTTTTAACCA
ATAGGCCGAAATCGGCAAAATCCCTTATAAATCAAAAGAATAGACCGAGATAGGGT
[37 nt withheld, positions 127-163]
AAAGAACGTGGACTCCAACGTCAAAGG
[49 nt withheld, positions 191-239]
T
[91 nt withheld, positions 241-331]
G
[124 nt withheld, positions 333-456]
CCCATTCGCCATTCAGGCTGCGCAACTGTTGGGAAGGGCGATCGGTGCGGGCCTCTTCGCTATTACGCCA
GTCGACAGCCTGCAGGAATGGCCGGCCATCTTAATTAAGAAATTTAAATATGTTTAAACATAGGGCCCAA
TGGCGCGCCAAGGCCATCTAGGCCAAGCTTATCCGACGCCGCCATCTCTAGGCCCGCGCCGGCCCCCTCG
CACAGACTTGTGGGAGAAGCTCGGCTACTCCCCTGCCCCGGTTAATTTGCATATAATATTTCCTAGTAAC
TATAGAGGCTTAATGTGCGATAAAAGACAGATAATCTGTTCTTTTTAATACTAGCTACATTTTACATGAT
AGGCTTGGATTTCTATAAGAGATACAAATACTAAATTATTATTTTAAAAAACAGCACAAAAGGAAACTCA
CCCTAACTGTAAAGTAATTGTGTGTTTTGAGACTATAAATATCCCTTGGAGAAAAGCCTTGTTTGGCGAC
GTCATCAAAGTCTTGGCGAACCAAGACTTTGATGACGTCGCTTTTTCTAGATAATACGTAGATCCAGACA
TGATAAGATACATTGATGAGTTTGGACAAACCACAACTAGAATGCAGTGAAAAAAATGCTTTATTTGTGA
AATTTGTGATGCTATTGCTTTATTTGTAACCATTATAAGCTGCAATAAACAAGTTAACAACAACAATTGC
ATTCATTTTATGTTTCAGGTTCAGGGGGAGGTGTGGGAGGTTTTTTAATTCTTGCGGCCGCGGCGGTACC
CAGCTTTTGTTCCCTTTAGTGAGGGTTAATTGCGCGCTTGGCGTAATCATGGTCATAGCTGTTTCCTGTG
TGAAATTGTTATCCGCTCACAATTCCACACAACATACGAGCCGGGAGCATAAAGTGTAAAGCCTGGGGTG
CCTAATGAGTGAGCTAACTCACATTAATTGCGTTGCGCTCACTGCCCGCTTTCCAGTCGGGAAACCTGTC
GTGCCAGCTGCATTAATGAATCGGCCAACGCGCGGGGAGAGGCGGTTTGCGTATTGGGCGCTCTTCCGCT
TCCTCGCTCACTGACTCGCTGCGCTCGGTCGTTCGGCTGCGGCGAGCGGTATCAGCTCACTCAAAGGCGG
TAATACGGTTATCCACAGAATCAGGGGATAACGCAGGAAAGAACATGTGAGCAAAAGGCCAGCAAAAGGC
CAGGAACCGTAAAAAGGCCGCGTTGCTGGCGTTTTTCCATAGGCTCCGCCCCCCTGACGAGCATCACAAA
AATCGACGCTCAAGTCAGAGGTGGCGAAACCCGACAGGACTATAAAGATACCAGGCGTTTCCCCCTGGAA
GCTCCCTCGTGCGCTCTCCTGTTCCGACCCTGCCGCTTACCGGATACCTGTCCGCCTTTCTCCCTTCGGG
AAGCGTGGCGCTTTCTCATAGCTCACGCTGTAGGTATCTCAGTTCGGTGTAGGTCGTTCGCTCCAAGCTG
GGCTGTGTGCACGAACCCCCCGTTCAGCCCGACCGCTGCGCCTTATCCGGTAACTATCGTCTTGAGTCCA
ACCCGGTAAGACACGACTTATCGCCACTGGCAGCAGCCACTGGTAACAGGATTAGCAGAGCGAGGTATGT
AGGCGGTGCTACAGAGTTCTTGAAGTGGTGGCCTAACTACGGCTACACTAGAAGAACAGTATTTGGTATC
TGCGCTCTGCTGAAGCCAGTTACCTTCGGAAAAAGAGTTGGTAGCTCTTGATCCGGCAAACAAACCACCG
CTGGTAGCGGTGGTTTTTTTGTTTGCAAGCAGCAGATTACGCGCAGAAAAAAAGGATCTCAAGAAGATCC
TTTGATCTTTTCTACGGGGTCTGACGCTCAGTGGAACGAAAACTCACGTTAAGGGATTTTGGTCATGAGA
TTATCAAAAAGGATCTTCACCTAGATCCTTTTAAATTAAAAATGAAGTTTTAAATCAATCTAAAGTATAT
ATGAGTAAACTTGGTCTGACAGTTACCAATGCTTAATCAGTGAGGCACCTATCTCAGCGATCTGTCTATT
TCGTTCATCCATAGTTGCCTGACTCCCCGTCGTGTAGATAACTACGATACGGGAGGGCTTACCATCTGGC
CCCAGTGCTGCAATGATACCGCGAGACCCACGCTCACCGGCTCCAGATTTATCAGCAATAAACCAGCCAG
CCGGAAGGGCCGAGCGCAGAAGTGGTCCTGCAACTTTATCCGCCTCCATCCAGTCTATTAATTGTTGCCG
GGAAGCTAGAGTAAGTAGTTCGCCAGTTAATAGTTTGCGCAACGTTGTTGCCATTGCTACAGGCATCGTG
GTGTCACGCTCGTCGTTTGGTATGGCTTCATTCAGCTCCGGTTCCCAACGATCAAGGCGAGTTACATGAT
CCCCCATGTTGTGCAAAAAAGCGGTTAGCTCCTTCGGTCCTCCGATCGTTGTCAGAAGTAAGTTGGCCGC
AGTGTTATCACTCATGGTTATGGCAGCACTGCATAATTCTCTTACTGTCATGCCATCCGTAAGATGCTTT
TCTGTGACTGGTGAGTACTCAACCAAGTCATTCTGAGAATAGTGTATGCGGCGACCGAGTTGCTCTTGCC
CGGCGTCAATACGGGATAATACCGCGCCACATAGCAGAACTTTAAAAGTGCTCATCATTGGAAAACGTTC
TTCGGGGCGAAAACTCTCAAGGATCTTACCGCTGTTGAGATCCAGTTCGATGTAACCCACTCGTGCACCC
AACTGATCTTCAGCATCTTTTACTTTCACCAGCGTTTCTGGGTGAGCAAAAACAGGAAGGCAAAATGCCG
CAAAAAAGGGAATAAGGGCGACACGGAAATGTTGAATACTCATACTCTTCCTTTTTCAATATTATTGAAG
CATTTATCAGGGTTATTGTCTCATGAGCGGATACATATTTGAATGTATTTAGAAAAATAAACAAATAGGG
GTTCCGCGCACATTTCCCCGAAAAGTGCCACCT
Features (pLannotate 1.2.2; 12 found; start..end, strand, type, name):
     28..456     -  rep_origin     f1 ori (sequence partly withheld): f1 bacteriophage origin of replication; arrow indicates direction of (+) strand synthesis
    461..527     -  CDS            lacZα (fragment): LacZα fragment of β-galactosidase; lacZ fragment
    627..939     +  promoter       U6 promoter: RNA polymerase III promoter for mouse U6 snRNA (Das et al., 1988)
   1007..1141    -  polyA_signal   SV40 poly(A) signal: SV40 polyadenylation signal
   1239..1257    -  promoter       T3 promoter: promoter for bacteriophage T3 RNA polymerase
   1302..1318    -  protein_bind   lac operator: The lac repressor binds to the lac operator to inhibit transcription in E. coli. This inhibition can be relieved by adding lactose or isopropyl-β-D-thiogalactopyranoside (IPTG). lac repressor encoded by lacI
   1326..1356    -  promoter       lac promoter: promoter for the E. coli lac operon
   1371..1392    -  protein_bind   CAP binding site: CAP binding activates transcription in the presence of cAMP. E. coli catabolite activator protein
   1405..1497    -  CDS            lacI (fragment): lac repressor; lacI; The lac repressor binds to the lac operator to inhibit transcription in E. coli. This inhibition can be relieved by adding lactose or isopropyl-β-D-thiogalactopyranoside (IPTG).
   1680..2268    -  rep_origin     ori: high-copy-number ColE1/pMB1/pBR322/pUC origin of replication
   2439..3299    -  CDS            AmpR: β-lactamase; bla; confers resistance to ampicillin, carbenicillin, and related antibiotics
   3300..3404    -  promoter       AmpR promoter: bla
