[The description below was written by a language model from this plasmid's Addgene catalogue record and pLannotate feature annotations shown in this document.]
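Description:
CBSH3+ shRNA-2 is a small (about 3.4 kb) RNAi plasmid built on the mU6pro backbone. It expresses a short hairpin RNA that knocks down the SH3 domain-containing isoforms of rat collybistin (Arhgef9), a guanine nucleotide exchange factor associated with gephyrin and GABA-A receptor clustering at GABAergic synapses. The hairpin is driven by the mouse U6 snRNA promoter, an RNA polymerase III promoter suited to producing short, defined transcripts without a cap or poly(A) tail. The insert was placed by restriction cloning between BbsI and XbaI sites downstream of this promoter. According to the depositor, the 21-nucleotide target lies within the protein-coding region of the SH3+ mRNAs, so the hairpin acts on SH3+ isoforms.

The rest of the plasmid is a phagemid-style cloning vector. A high-copy ColE1/pUC-type origin supports replication in E. coli, and a β-lactamase gene with its own promoter provides ampicillin selection. An f1 origin would allow single-stranded DNA production. Remnants of the lac region are also present: fragments of lacZα and lacI, the lac promoter and operator, and a CAP site, along with a T3 promoter. An SV40 polyadenylation signal is annotated just downstream of the U6 cassette in the reverse orientation. The hairpin itself is not annotated in the feature table, but it presumably occupies the short gap between the U6 promoter and that signal. No mammalian selection marker, fluorescent reporter or viral packaging element is annotated. The plasmid therefore appears suited to delivery by transient transfection, with any marker supplied separately, for loss-of-function studies of SH3+ collybistin in rat cells.
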