Addgene plasmid #160068: CBSH3+ shRNA-2
Purpose: Knock Down SH3+ Collybistin isoforms
Depositing lab: Angel de Blas. Depositing organization: University of Connecticut. Publication: Collybistin SH3-protein isoforms are expressed in the rat brain promoting gephyrin and GABA-A receptor clustering at GABAergic synapses. George S, Bear J Jr, Taylor MJ, Kanamalla K, Fekete CD, Chiou TT, Miralles CP, Papadopoulos T, De Blas AL. J Neurochem. 2021 May;157(4):1032-1051. doi: 10.1111/jnc.15270. Epub 2021 Jan 5. PubMed 33316079.
Backbone
  Vector backbone: mu6pro
  Vector type: RNAi
Growth in bacteria
  Bacterial resistance: Ampicillin, 100 μg/mL
  Growth temperature: 37°C
  Growth strain: DH5alpha
  Copy number: High Copy
Gene/Insert
  Gene/Insert name: ARHGEF9 (alt name: Collybistin)
  gRNA/shRNA sequence: GCGACGTCATCAAAGTCTTGG
  Species: R. norvegicus (rat)
  Entrez Gene: Arhgef9
  Promoter: mouse U6 promoter
  Cloning method: Restriction Enzyme; 5′ cloning site BbsI (unknown if destroyed); 3′ cloning site Xba (unknown if destroyed)
Resource information
  A portion of this plasmid was derived from a plasmid made by: Insert was originally cloned in Angel de Blas's lab.
Terms and licenses: Academic/Nonprofit Terms; Industry Terms: Not Available to Industry
Depositor comments: Targets collybistin SH3+ mRNAs (target is located in the protein coding region of SH3+. Nucleotides 498-518 of AJ250425 [CB1SH3+]. Targets collybistin isoforms with SH3 domain).
How to cite: CBSH3+ shRNA-2 was a gift from Angel de Blas (Addgene plasmid # 160068 ; http://n2t.net/addgene:160068 ; RRID:Addgene_160068)
